>Addgene plasmid #87113 | pAi14-luc-MC | depositor full sequence | sequence record 169992 | Full Sequence
ACATTACCCTGTTATCCCTAGATGACATTACCCTGTTATCCCAGATGACATTACCCTGTTATCCCTAGAT
GACATTACCCTGTTATCCCTAGATGACATTTACCCTGTTATCCCTAGATGACATTACCCTGTTATCCCAG
ATGACATTACCCTGTTATCCCTAGATACATTACCCTGTTATCCCAGATGACATACCCTGTTATCCCTAGA
TGACATTACCCTGTTATCCCAGATGACATTACCCTGTTATCCCTAGATACATTACCCTGTTATCCCAGAT
GACATACCCTGTTATCCCTAGATGACATTACCCTGTTATCCCAGATGACATTACCCTGTTATCCCTAGAT
ACATTACCCTGTTATCCCAGATGACATACCCTGTTATCCCTAGATGACATTACCCTGTTATCCCAGATGA
CATTACCCTGTTATCCCTAGATACATTACCCTGTTATCCCAGATGACATACCCTGTTATCCCTAGATGAC
ATTACCCTGTTATCCCAGATGACATTACCCTGTTATCCCTAGATACATTACCCTGTTATCCCAGATGACA
TACCCTGTTATCCCTAGATGACATTACCCTGTTATCCCAGATGACATTACCCTGTTATCCCTAGATACAT
TACCCTGTTATCCCAGATGACATACCCTGTTATCCCTAGATGACATTACCCTGTTATCCCAGATAAACTC
AATGATGATGATGATGATGGTCGAGACTCAGCGGCCGCGGTGCCAGGGCGTGCCCTTGGGCTCCCCGGGC
GCGACTATAGAGGAACTTCTTAGGGCCCGCGGGCCACCATGGAAGATGCCAAAAACATTAAGAAGGGCCC
AGCGCCATTCTACCCACTCGAAGACGGGACCGCCGGCGAGCAGCTGCACAAAGCCATGAAGCGCTACGCC
CTGGTGCCCGGCACCATCGCCTTTACCGACGCACATATCGAGGTGGACATTACCTACGCCGAGTACTTCG
AGATGAGCGTTCGGCTGGCAGAAGCTATGAAGCGCTATGGGCTGAATACAAACCATCGGATCGTGGTGTG
CAGCGAGAATAGCTTGCAGTTCTTCATGCCCGTGTTGGGTGCCCTGTTCATCGGTGTGGCTGTGGCCCCA
GCTAACGACATCTACAACGAGCGCGAGCTGCTGAACAGCATGGGCATCAGCCAGCCCACCGTCGTATTCG
TGAGCAAGAAAGGGCTGCAAAAGATCCTCAACGTGCAAAAGAAGCTACCGATCATACAAAAGATCATCAT
CATGGATAGCAAGACCGACTACCAGGGCTTCCAAAGCATGTACACCTTCGTGACTTCCCATTTGCCACCC
GGCTTCAACGAGTACGACTTCGTGCCCGAGAGCTTCGACCGGGACAAAACCATCGCCCTGATCATGAACA
GTAGTGGCAGTACCGGATTGCCCAAGGGCGTAGCCCTACCGCACCGCACCGCTTGTGTCCGATTCAGTCA
TGCCCGCGACCCCATCTTCGGCAACCAGATCATCCCCGACACCGCTATCCTCAGCGTGGTGCCATTTCAC
CACGGCTTCGGCATGTTCACCACGCTGGGCTACTTGATCTGCGGCTTTCGGGTCGTGCTCATGTACCGCT
TCGAGGAGGAGCTATTCTTGCGCAGCTTGCAAGACTATAAGATTCAATCTGCCCTGCTGGTGCCCACACT
ATTTAGCTTCTTCGCTAAGAGCACTCTCATCGACAAGTACGACCTAAGCAACTTGCACGAGATCGCCAGC
GGCGGGGCGCCGCTCAGCAAGGAGGTAGGTGAGGCCGTGGCCAAACGCTTCCACCTACCAGGCATCCGCC
AGGGCTACGGCCTGACAGAAACAACCAGCGCCATTCTGATCACCCCCGAAGGGGACGACAAGCCTGGCGC
AGTAGGCAAGGTGGTGCCCTTCTTCGAGGCTAAGGTGGTGGACTTGGACACCGGTAAGACACTGGGTGTG
AACCAGCGCGGCGAGCTGTGCGTCCGTGGCCCCATGATCATGAGCGGCTACGTTAACAACCCCGAGGCTA
CAAACGCTCTCATCGACAAGGACGGCTGGCTGCACAGCGGCGACATCGCCTACTGGGACGAGGACGAGCA
CTTCTTCATCGTGGACCGGCTGAAGAGCCTGATCAAATACAAGGGCTACCAGGTAGCCCCAGCCGAACTG
GAGAGCATCCTGCTGCAACACCCCAACATCTTCGACGCCGGGGTCGCCGGCCTGCCCGACGACGATGCCG
GCGAGCTGCCCGCCGCAGTCGTCGTGCTGGAACACGGTAAAACCATGACCGAGAAGGAGATCGTGGACTA
TGTGGCCAGCCAGGTTACAACCGCCAAGAAGCTGCGCGGTGGTGTTGTGTTCGTGGACGAGGTGCCTAAA
GGACTGACCGGCAAGTTGGACGCCCGCAAGATCCGCGAGATTCTCATTAAGGCCAAGAAGGGCGGCAAGA
TCGCCGTGAATTCTTAACTGCAGTCTAGAGTCGGGGCGGCCGGCCGCTTCGAGCAGACATGATAAGATAC
ATTGATGAGTTTGGACAAACCACAACTAGAATGCAGTGAAAAAAATGCTTTATTTGTGAAATTTGTGATG
CTATTGCTTTATTTGTAACCATTATAAGCTGCAATAAACAAGTTAACAACAACAATTGCATTCATTTTAT
GTTTCAGGTTCAGGGGGAGGTGTGGGAGGTTTTTTAAAGCAAGTAAAACCTCTACAAATGTGGTAAAATC
GATAAGGATCCGTCGACCGATGCCCTTGAGAGCCTTCAACCCAGTCAGCTCCTTCCGGGCCCGCCCCAAC
TGGGGTAACCTTTGAGTTCTCTCAGTTGGGGGTAATCAGCATCATGATGTGGTACCACATCATGATGCTG
ATTATAAGAATGCGGCCGCCACACTCTAGTGGATCTCGAGTTAATAATTCAGAAGAACTCGTCAAGAAGG
CGATAGAAGGCGATGCGCTGCGAATCGGGAGCGGCGATACCGTAAAGCACGAGGAAGCGGTCAGCCCATT
CGCCGCCAAGCTCTTCAGCAATATCACGGGTAGCCAACGCTATGTCCTGATAGCGGTCCGCCACACCCAG
CCGGCCACAGTCGATGAATCCAGAAAAGCGGCCATTTTCCACCATGATATTCGGCAAGCAGGCATCGCCA
TGGGTCACGACGAGATCCTCGCCGTCGGGCATGCTCGCCTTGAGCCTGGCGAACAGTTCGGCTGGCGCGA
GCCCCTGATGCTCTTCGTCCAGATCATCCTGATCGACAAGACCGGCTTCCATCCGAGTACGTGCTCGCTC
GATGCGATGTTTCGCTTGGTGGTCGAATGGGCAGGTAGCCGGATCAAGCGTATGCAGCCGCCGCATTGCA
TCAGCCATGATGGATACTTTCTCGGCAGGAGCAAGGTGTAGATGACATGGAGATCCTGCCCCGGCACTTC
GCCCAATAGCAGCCAGTCCCTTCCCGCTTCAGTGACAACGTCGAGCACAGCTGCGCAAGGAACGCCCGTC
GTGGCCAGCCACGATAGCCGCGCTGCCTCGTCTTGCAGTTCATTCAGGGCACCGGACAGGTCGGTCTTGA
CAAAAAGAACCGGGCGCCCCTGCGCTGACAGCCGGAACACGGCGGCATCAGAGCAGCCGATTGTCTGTTG
TGCCCAGTCATAGCCGAATAGCCTCTCCACCCAAGCGGCCGGAGAACCTGCGTGCAATCCATCTTGTTCA
ATCATGCGAAACGATCCTCATCCTGTCTCTTGATCAGAGCTTGATCCCCTGCGCCATCAGATCCTTGGCG
GCGAGAAAGCCATCCAGTTTACTTTGCAGGGCTTCCCAACCTTACCAGAGGGCGCCCCAGCTGGCAATTC
CGGTTCGCTTGCTGTCCATAAAACCGCCCAGTCTAGCTATCGCCATGTAAGCCCACTGCAAGCTACCTGC
TTTCTCTTTGCGCTTGCGTTTTCCCTTGTCCAGATAGCCCAGTAGCTGACATTCATCCGGGGTCAGCACC
GTTTCTGCGGACTGGCTTTCTACGTGCTCGAGGGGGGCCAAACGGTCTCCAGCTTGGCTGTTTTGGCGGA
TGAGAGAAGATTTTCAGCCTGATACAGATTAAATCAGAACGCAGAAGCGGTCTGATAAAACAGAATTTGC
CTGGCGGCAGTAGCGCGGTGGTCCCACCTGACCCCATGCCGAACTCAGAAGTGAAACGCCGTAGCGCCGA
TGGTAGTGTGGGGTCTCCCCATGCGAGAGTAGGGAACTGCCAGGCATCAAATAAAACGAAAGGCTCAGTC
GAAAGACTGGGCCTTTCGTTTTATCTGTTGTTTGTCGGTGAACGCTCTCCTGAGTAGGACAAATCCGCCG
GGAGCGGATTTGAACGTTGCGAAGCAACGGCCCGGAGGGTGGCGGGCAGGACGCCCGCCATAAACTGCCA
GGCATCAAATTAAGCAGAAGGCCATCCTGACGGATGGCCTTTTTGCGTTTCTACAAACTCTTTTGTTTAT
TTTTCTAAATACATTCAAATATGTATCCGCTCATGACCAAAATCCCTTAACGTGAGTTTTCGTTCCACTG
AGCGTCAGACCCCGTAGAAAAGATCAAAGGATCTTCTTGAGATCCTTTTTTTCTGCGCGTAATCTGCTGC
TTGCAAACAAAAAAACCACCGCTACCAGCGGTGGTTTGTTTGCCGGATCAAGAGCTACCAACTCTTTTTC
CGAAGGTAACTGGCTTCAGCAGAGCGCAGATACCAAATACTGTCCTTCTAGTGTAGCCGTAGTTAGGCCA
CCACTTCAAGAACTCTGTAGCACCGCCTACATACCTCGCTCTGCTAATCCTGTTACCAGTGGCTGCTGCC
AGTGGCGATAAGTCGTGTCTTACCGGGTTGGACTCAAGACGATAGTTACCGGATAAGGCGCAGCGGTCGG
GCTGAACGGGGGGTTCGTGCACACAGCCCAGCTTGGAGCGAACGACCTACACCGAACTGAGATACCTACA
GCGTGAGCTATGAGAAAGCGCCACGCTTCCCGAAGGGAGAAAGGCGGACAGGTATCCGGTAAGCGGCAGG
GTCGGAACAGGAGAGCGCACGAGGGAGCTTCCAGGGGGAAACGCCTGGTATCTTTATAGTCCTGTCGGGT
TTCGCCACCTCTGACTTGAGCGTCGATTTTTGTGATGCTCGTCAGGGGGGCGGAGCCTATGGAAAAACGC
CAGCAACGCGGCCTTTTTACGGTTCCTGGCCTTTTGCTGGCCTTTTGCTCACATGTTCTTTCCTGCGTTA
TCCCCTGATTCTGTGGATAACCGTATTACCGCCTTTGAGTGAGCTGATACCGCTCGCCGCAGCCGAACGA
CCGAGCGCAGCGAGTCAGTGAGCGAGGAAGCGGAAGAGCGCCTGATGCGGTATTTTCTCCTTACGCATCT
GTGCGGTATTTCACACCGCATATGGTGCACTCTCAGTACAATCTGCTCTGATGCCGCATAGTTAAGCCAG
TATACACTCCGCTATCGCTACGTGACTGGGTCATGGCTGCGCCCCGACACCCGCCAACACCCGCTGACGC
GCCCTGACGGGCTTGTCTGCTCCCGGCATCCGCTTACAGACAAGCTGTGACCGTCTCCGGGAGCTGCATG
TGTCAGAGGTTTTCACCGTCATCACCGAAACGCGCGAGGCAGCAGATCAATTCGCGCGCGAAGGCGAAGC
GGCATGCATAATGTGCCTGTCAAATGGACGAAGCAGGGATTCTGCAAACCCTATGCTACTCCGTCAAGCC
GTCAATTGTCTGATTCGTTACCAATTATGACAACTTGACGGCTACATCATTCACTTTTTCTTCACAACCG
GCACGGAACTCGCTCGGGCTGGCCCCGGTGCATTTTTTAAATACCCGCGAGAAATAGAGTTGATCGTCAA
AACCAACATTGCGACCGACGGTGGCGATAGGCATCCGGGTGGTGCTCAAAAGCAGCTTCGCCTGGCTGAT
ACGTTGGTCCTCGCGCCAGCTTAAGACGCTAATCCCTAACTGCTGGCGGAAAAGATGTGACAGACGCGAC
GGCGACAAGCAAACATGCTGTGCGACGCTGGCGAT
Features (pLannotate 1.2.2; 17 found; start..end, strand, type, name):
    702..719     -  CDS            capTEV™ (fragment): composite tag for in vivo biotinylation, TEV protease cleavage, and 6xHis tagging
    740..773     +  protein_bind   attB: minimal attB site for the φC31 integrase (Groth et al., 2000) phage φC31 integrase
    809..2458    +  CDS            luciferase: firefly luciferase synthetic luc2 version of the luciferase gene
   2513..2634    -  polyA_signal   SV40 poly(A) signal: SV40 polyadenylation signal
   2657..2725    -  CDS            large T antigen (fragment): large T antigen from SV40 (simian virus 40)
   2741..2788    +  CDS            TcR (fragment): tetracycline efflux protein; tet; confers resistance to tetracycline
   2793..2832    +  protein_bind   phage φC31 attP (fragment): attachment site of phage φC31 phage φC31 integrase
   2919..3715    -  CDS            NeoR/KanR (fragment): aminoglycoside phosphotransferase from Tn5; aph(3')-II (or nptII); confers resistance to neomycin, kanamycin, and G418 (Geneticin®)
   3747..4019    -  CDS            tnpA (fragment): TN5P_ECOLX - Also known as tnp. Experimental evidence at protein level: Swiss-Prot protein existence level 1. Mediates transposition of transposon Tn5 by a 'cut and paste' mechanism. First, the monomeric transposase binds the 19 bp inverted DNA repeats flanking the transposon. Then, dimerization of the DNA- bound transposase creates a synaptic DNA complex. After nicking of the first DNA strand, excision of the transposon proceeds through a series of intermediates. The transposase then mediates the insertion of the transposon at a new site by strand transfer. The activity of the wild- type tran
   4129..4244    +  ncRNA          5S rRNA: Accession: RF00001 - 5S ribosomal RNA
   4248..4334    +  terminator     rrnB T1 terminator: Escherichia coli rrnB; transcription terminator T1 from the E. coli rrnB gene
   4426..4453    +  terminator     rrnB T2 terminator: transcription terminator T2 from the E. coli rrnB gene
   4472..4516    +  promoter       AmpR promoter (fragment): bla
   4587..5175    +  rep_origin     ori: high-copy-number ColE1/pMB1/pBR322/pUC origin of replication
   5361..5501    -  misc_feature   bom: basis of mobility region from pBR322
   5603..5643    -  CDS            rop (fragment): Rop protein, which maintains plasmids at low copy number; rop
   5765..1       -  CDS            araC (fragment) (across the origin): L-arabinose regulatory protein; araC
