[The description below was written by a language model from this plasmid's Addgene catalogue record and pLannotate feature annotations shown in this document.]
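Description:
pAi14-luc-MC is a minicircle parental plasmid built on the pMC.BESPX backbone and designed as a donor for CRISPR/Cas9-mediated homology-independent targeted integration (HITI). It is maintained in E. coli as a high-copy plasmid through a ColE1/pUC-type origin and is selected with kanamycin via a Tn5-derived aminoglycoside phosphotransferase (NeoR/KanR) gene. The remaining backbone annotations (rrnB T1/T2 terminators, a bom region, and fragments of rop, araC, tnpA and the AmpR promoter) are bacterial sequences that are not part of the intended final product.

The payload is a synthetic firefly luciferase (luc2) coding sequence followed by an SV40 polyadenylation signal, and it lies between a φC31 integrase attB site and a φC31 attP site. In the minicircle system, φC31-mediated recombination between these two sites excises the intervening cassette as a small circular DNA free of the origin, resistance marker and other bacterial elements. The depositor notes that this backbone removal is necessary before use. No promoter is annotated upstream of luciferase, which fits a promoterless knock-in donor whose expression would depend on integration at a transcribed genomic locus, although the record does not say this outright. According to the stated purpose, the donor also carries a single Cas9 cutting site, so that Cas9 linearises the minicircle while cutting the genomic target, allowing the luc-pA cassette to be inserted by non-homologous end joining. That site is not annotated in the feature table. The plasmid name suggests the Ai14 reporter allele as the target, but the record does not specify the guide or target sequence. The construct serves as a luciferase reporter donor for assessing HITI knock-in.
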