Addgene plasmid #87113: pAi14-luc-MC
Purpose: minicircle parental backbone plasmid including luc-pA knock-in donor and one cutting site for HITI
Depositing lab: Juan Belmonte. Depositing organization: Salk Institute for Biological Studies. Publication: In vivo genome editing via CRISPR/Cas9 mediated homology-independent targeted integration. Suzuki K, Tsunekawa Y, Hernandez-Benitez R, Wu J, Zhu J, Kim EJ, Hatanaka F, Yamamoto M, Araoka T, Li Z, Kurita M, Hishida T, Li M, Aizawa E, Guo S, Chen S, Goebl A, Soligalla RD, Qu J, Jiang T, Fu X, Jafari M, Esteban CR, Berggren WT, Lajara J, Nunez-Delicado E, Guillen P, Campistol JM, Matsuzaki F, Liu GH, Magistretti P, Zhang K, Callaway EM, Zhang K, Belmonte JC. Nature. 2016 Dec 1;540(7631):144-149. doi: 10.1038/nature20565. Epub 2016 Nov 16. PubMed 27851729.
Backbone
  Vector backbone: pMC.BESPX
  Vector type: CRISPR, Luciferase
Growth in bacteria
  Bacterial resistance: Kanamycin, 50 μg/mL
  Growth temperature: 37°C
  Growth strain: NEB Stable
  Copy number: High Copy
Gene/Insert
  Gene/Insert name: Luciferase-SV40pA
  Species: Synthetic
  Cloning method: Ligation Independent Cloning
  Sequencing primers: 5′ unknown
Terms and licenses: Academic/Nonprofit Terms; Industry Terms: Not Available to Industry
Depositor comments: It is neccesary to remove plasmid backbone with minicircle technology ( https://www.systembio.com/minicircle-dna-vectors/overview ).
How to cite: pAi14-luc-MC was a gift from Juan Belmonte (Addgene plasmid # 87113 ; http://n2t.net/addgene:87113 ; RRID:Addgene_87113)
