>Addgene plasmid #87113 | pAi14-luc-MC | addgene partial sequence | sequence record 174925 | Addgene Partial NGS Result
TCTTCTCTCATCCGCCAAAACAGCCAAGCTGGAGACCGTTTGACATTACCCTGTTATCCCTAGATACATT
ACCCTGTTATCCCAGATGACATACCCTGTTATCCCTAGATGACATTACCCTGTTATCCCAGATGACATTA
CCCTGTTATCCCTAGATACATTACCCTGTTATCCCAGATGACATNACCCTGTTATCCCTAGATNACATTA
CCCTGTTATCCCAGATGACATACCCTGTTATCCCYAGATGACATTACCCTGTTATCCCAGATGACATTAC
CCTGTTATCCCTAGATACATTACCCTGTTATCCCAGATGACATACCCTGTTATCCCTAGATGACATTACC
CTGTTATCCCAGATGACATTACCCTGTTATCCCTAGATACATTACCCTGTTATCCCAGATGACATACCCT
GTTATCCCTAGATGACATTACCCTGTTATCCCAGATGACATTACCCTGTTATCCCTAGATACATTACCCT
GTTATCCCAGATGACATACCCTGTTATCCCTAGATGACATTACCCTGTTATCCCAGATGACATTACCCTG
TTATCCCTAGATACATTACCCTGTTATCCCAGATGACATACCCTGTTATCCCTAGATGACATTACCCTGT
TATCCCAGATGACATTACCCTGTTATCCCTAGATACATTACCCTGTTATCCCAGATGACATACCCTGTTA
TCCCTAGATGACATTACCCTGTTATCCCAGATAAACTCAATGATGATGATGATGATGGTCGAGACTCAGC
GGCCGCGGTGCCAGGGCGTGCCCTTGGGCTCCCCGGGCGCGACTATAGAGGAACTTCTTAGGGCCCGCGG
GCCACCATGGAAGATGCCAAAAACATTAAGAAGGGCCCAGCGCCATTCTACCCACTCGAAGACGGGACCG
CCGGCGAGCAGCTGCACAAAGCCATGAAGCGCTACGCCCTGGTGCCCGGCACCATCGCCTTTACCGACGC
ACATATCGAGGTGGACATTACCTACGCCGAGTACTTCGAGATGAGCGTTCGGCTGGCAGAAGCTATGAAG
CGCTATGGGCTGAATACAAACCATCGGATCGTGGTGTGCAGCGAGAATAGCTTGCAGTTCTTCATGCCCG
TGTTGGGTGCCCTGTTCATCGGTGTGGCTGTGGCCCCAGCTAACGACATCTACAACGAGCGCGAGCTGCT
GAACAGCATGGGCATCAGCCAGCCCACCGTCGTATTCGTGAGCAAGAAAGGGCTGCAAAAGATCCTCAAC
GTGCAAAAGAAGCTACCGATCATACAAAAGATCATCATCATGGATAGCAAGACCGACTACCAGGGCTTCC
AAAGCATGTACACCTTCGTGACTTCCCATTTGCCACCCGGCTTCAACGAGTACGACTTCGTGCCCGAGAG
CTTCGACCGGGACAAAACCATCGCCCTGATCATGAACAGTAGTGGCAGTACCGGATTGCCCAAGGGCGTA
GCCCTACCGCACCGCACCGCTTGTGTCCGATTCAGTCATGCCCGCGACCCCATCTTCGGCAACCAGATCA
TCCCCGACACCGCTATCCTCAGCGTGGTGCCATTTCACCACGGCTTCGGCATGTTCACCACGCTGGGCTA
CTTGATCTGCGGCTTTCGGGTCGTGCTCATGTACCGCTTCGAGGAGGAGCTATTCTTGCGCAGCTTGCAA
GACTATAAGATTCAATCTGCCCTGCTGGTGCCCACACTATTTAGCTTCTTCGCTAAGAGCACTCTCATCG
ACAAGTACGACCTAAGCAACTTGCACGAGATCGCCAGCGGCGGGGCGCCGCTCAGCAAGGAGGTAGGTGA
GGCCGTGGCCAAACGCTTCCACCTACCAGGCATCCGCCAGGGCTACGGCCTGACAGAAACAACCAGCGCC
ATTCTGATCACCCCCGAAGGGGACGACAAGCCTGGCGCAGTAGGCAAGGTGGTGCCCTTCTTCGAGGCTA
AGGTGGTGGACTTGGACACCGGTAAGACACTGGGTGTGAACCAGCGCGGCGAGCTGTGCGTCCGTGGCCC
CATGATCATGAGCGGCTACGTTAACAACCCCGAGGCTACAAACGCTCTCATCGACAAGGACGGCTGGCTG
CACAGCGGCGACATCGCCTACTGGGACGAGGACGAGCACTTCTTCATCGTGGACCGGCTGAAGAGCCTGA
TCAAATACAAGGGCTACCAGGTAGCCCCAGCCGAACTGGAGAGCATCCTGCTGCAACACCCCAACATCTT
CGACGCCGGGGTCGCCGGCCTGCCCGACGACGATGCCGGCGAGCTGCCCGCCGCAGTCGTCGTGCTGGAA
CACGGTAAAACCATGACCGAGAAGGAGATCGTGGACTATGTGGCCAGCCAGGTTACAACCGCCAAGAAGC
TGCGCGGTGGTGTTGTGTTCGTGGACGAGGTGCCTAAAGGACTGACCGGCAAGTTGGACGCCCGCAAGAT
CCGCGAGATTCTCATTAAGGCCAAGAAGGGCGGCAAGATCGCCGTGAATTCTTAACTGCAGTCTAGAGTC
GGGGCGGCCGGCCGCTTCGAGCAGACATGATAAGATACATTGATGAGTTTGGACAAACCACAACTAGAAT
GCAGTGAAAAAAATGCTTTATTTGTGAAATTTGTGATGCTATTGCTTTATTTGTAACCATTATAAGCTGC
AATAAACAAGTTAACAACAACAATTGCATTCATTTTATGTTTCAGGTTCAGGGGGAGGTGTGGGAGGTTT
TTTAAAGCAAGTAAAACCTCTACAAATGTGGTAAAATCGATAAGGATCCGTCGACCGATGCCCTTGAGAG
CCTTCAACCCAGTCAGCTCCTTCCGGGCCCGCCCCAACTGGGGTAACCTTTGAGTTCTCTCAGTTGGGGG
TAATCAGCATCATGATGTGGTACCACATCATGATGCTGATTATAAGAATGCGGCCGCCACACTCTAGTGG
ATCTCGAGTTAATAATTCAGAAGAACTCGTCAAGAAGGCGATAGAAGGCGATGCGCTGCGAATCGGGAGC
GGCGATACCGTAAAGCACGAGGAAGCGGTCAGCCCATTCGCCGCCAAGCTCTTCAGCAATATCACGGGTA
GCCAACGCTATGTCCTGATAGCGGTCCGCCACACCCAGCCGGCCACAGTCGATGAATCCAGAAAAGCGGC
CATTTTCCACCATGATATTCGGCAAGCAGGCATCGCCATGGGTCACGACGAGATCCTCGCCGTCGGGCAT
GCTCGCCTTGAGCCTGGCGAACAGTTCGGCTGGCGCGAGCCCCTGATGCTCTTCGTCCAGATCATCCTGA
TCGACAAGACCGGCTTCCATCCGAGTACGTGCTCGCTCGATGCGATGTTTCGCTTGGTGGTCGAATGGGC
AGGTAGCCGGATCAAGCGTATGCAGCCGCCGCATTGCATCAGCCATGATGGATACTTTCTCGGCAGGAGC
AAGGTGAGATGACAGGAGATCCTGCCCCGGCACTTCGCCCAATAGCAGCCAGTCCCTTCCCGCTTCAGTG
ACAACGTCGAGCACAGCTGCGCAAGGAACGCCCGTCGTGGCCAGCCACGATAGCCGCGCTGCCTCGTCTT
GCAGTTCATTCAGGGCACCGGACAGGTCGGTCTTGACAAAAAGAACCGGGCGCCCCTGCGCTGACAGCCG
GAACACGGCGGCATCAGAGCAGCCGATTGTCTGTTGTGCCCAGTCATAGCCGAATAGCCTCTCCACCCAA
GCGGCCGGAGAACCTGCGTGCAATCCATCTTGTTCAATCATGCGAAACGATCCTCATCCTGTCTCTTGAT
CAGAGCTTGATCCCCTGCGCCATCAGATCCTTGGCGGCAAGAAAGCCATCCAGTTTACTTTGCAGGGCTT
CCCAACCTTACCAGAGGGCGCCCCAGCTGGCAATTCCGGTTCGCTTGCTGTCCATAAAACCGCCCAGTCT
AGCTATCGCCATGTAAGCCCACTGCAAGCTACCTGCTTTCTCTTTGCGCTTGCGTTTTCCCTTGTCCAGA
TAGCCCAGTAGCTGACATTCATCCGGGGTCAGCACCGTTTCTGCGGACTGGCTTTCTACGCGCTCGAGGG
GGGGCCAAACGGTCTCCAGCTTGGCTGTTTTGGCGGATGAGAGAAGATTTTCAGCCTGATACAGATTAAA
TCAGAACGCAGAAGCGGTCTGATAAAACAGAATTTGCCTGGCGGCAGTAGCGCGGTGGTCCCACCTGACC
CCATGCCGAACTCAGAAGTGAAACGCCGTAGCGCCGATGGTAGTGTGGGGTCTCCCCATGCGAGAGTAGG
GAACTGCCAGGCATCAAATAAAACGAAAGGCTCAGTCGAAAGACTGGGCCTTTCGTTTTATCTGTTGTTT
GTCGGTGAACGCTCTCCTGAGTAGGACAAATCCGCCGGGAGCGGATTTGAACGTTGCGAAGCAACGGCCC
GGAGGGTGGCGGGCAGGACGCCCGCCATAAACTGCCAGGCATCAAATTAAGCAGAAGGCCATCCTGACGG
ATGGCCTTTTTGCGTTTCTACAAACTCTTTTGTTTATTTTTCTAAATACATTCAAATATGTATCCGCTCA
TGACCAAAATCCCTTAACGTGAGTTTTCGTTCCACTGAGCGTCAGACCCCGTAGAAAAGATCAAAGGATC
TTCTTGAGATCCTTTTTTTCTGCGCGTAATCTGCTGCTTGCAAACAAAAAAACCACCGCTACCAGCGGTG
GTTTGTTTGCCGGATCAAGAGCTACCAACTCTTTTTCCGAAGGTAACTGGCTTCAGCAGAGCGCAGATAC
CAAATACTGTCCTTCTAGTGTAGCCGTAGTTAGGCCACCACTTCAAGAACTCTGTAGCACCGCCTACATA
CCTCGCTCTGCTAATCCTGTTACCAGTGGCTGCTGCCAGTGGCGATAAGTCGTGTCTTACCGGGTTGGAC
TCAAGACGATAGTTACCGGATAAGGCGCAGCGGTCGGGCTGAACGGGGGGTTCGTGCACACAGCCCAGCT
TGGAGCGAACGACCTACACCGAACTGAGATACCTACAGCGTGAGCTATGAGAAAGCGCCACGCTTCCCGA
AGGGAGAAAGGCGGACAGGTATCCGGTAAGCGGCAGGGTCGGAACAGGAGAGCGCACGAGGGAGCTTCCA
GGGGGAAACGCCTGGTATCTTTATAGTCCTGTCGGGTTTCGCCACCTCTGACTTGAGCGTCGATTTTTGT
GATGCTCGTCAGGGGGGCGGAGCCTATGGAAAAACGCCAGCAACGCGGCCTTTTTACGGTTCCTGGCCTT
TTGCTGGCCTTTTGCTCACATGTTCTTTCCTGCGTTATCCCCTGATTCTGTGGATAACCGTATTACCGCC
TTTGAGTGAGCTGATACCGCTCGCCGCAGCCGAACGACCGAGCGCAGCGAGTCAGTGAGCGAGGAAGCGG
AAGAGCGCCTGATGCGGTATTTTCTCCTTACGCATCTGTGCGGTATTTCACACCGCATATGGTGCACTCT
CAGTACAATCTGCTCTGATGCCGCATAGTTAAGCCAGTATACACTCCGCTATCGCTACGTGACTGGGTCA
TGGCTGCGCCCCGACACCCGCCAACACCCGCTGACGCGCCCTGACGGGCTTGTCTGCTCCCGGCATCCGC
TTACAGACAAGCTGTGACCGTCTCCGGGAGCTGCATGTGTCAGAGGTTTTCACCGTCATCACCGAAACGC
GCGAGGCAGCAGATCAATTCGCGCGCGAAGGCGAAGCGGCATGCATAATGTGCCTGTCAAATGGACGAAG
CAGGGATTCTGCAAACCCTATGCTACTCCGTCAAGCCGTCAATTGTCTGATTCGTTACCAATTATGACAA
CTTGACGGCTACATCATTCACTTTTTCTTCACAACCGGCACGGAACTCGCTCGGGCTGGCCCCGGTGCAT
TTTTTAAATACCCGCGAGAAATAGAGTTGATCGTCAAAACCAACATTGCGACCGACGGTGGCGATAGGCA
TCCGGGTGGTGCTCAAAAGCAGCTTCGCCTGGCTGATACGTTGGTCCTCGCGCCAGCTTAAGACGCTAAT
CCCTAACTGCTGGCGGAAAAGATGTGACAGACGCGACGGCGACAAGCAAACATGCTGTGCGACGCTGGCG
AT
